Addgene plasmid #19726: pCDNA3 Flag MKK7B2Jnk1a1
Depositing lab: Roger Davis. Depositing organization: University of Massachusetts, Worcester. Publication: The Bax subfamily of Bcl2-related proteins is essential for apoptotic signal transduction by c-Jun NH(2)-terminal kinase. Lei K, Nimnual A, Zong WX, Kennedy NJ, Flavell RA, Thompson CB, Bar-Sagi D, Davis RJ. Mol Cell Biol. 2002 Jul . 22(13):4929-42. 10.1128/MCB.22.13.4929-4942.2002 PubMed 12052897.
Backbone
  Vector backbone: pcDNA3
  Backbone manufacturer: invitrogen
  Backbone size w/o insert (bp): 5446
  Vector type: Mammalian Expression
Growth in bacteria
  Bacterial resistance: Ampicillin, 100 μg/mL
  Growth temperature: 37°C
  Growth strain: DH5alpha
  Copy number: High Copy
Gene/Insert
  Gene/Insert name: MKK7B2Jnk1a1 (alt names: MKK7; JNK1{alpha}1)
  Species: H. sapiens (human), M. musculus (mouse)
  Insert size (bp): 2546
  Entrez Gene: Map2k7 (a.k.a. 5930412N11Rik, JNKK 2, Jnkk, Jnkk2, MAPKK 7, MEK 7, Mapkk7, Mek7, Mkk7, Prkm, Prkmk7, sek, sek2); MAPK8 (a.k.a. JNK, JNK-46, JNK1, JNK1A2, JNK21B1/2, PRKM8, SAPK1, SAPK1c)
  Tag / fusion protein: Flag (N terminal on insert)
  Cloning method: Restriction Enzyme; 5′ cloning site Hind III (not destroyed); 3′ cloning site Hind III (not destroyed)
  Sequencing primers: 5′ T7; 3′ SP6
Terms and licenses: Academic/Nonprofit Terms; Industry Terms: Not Available to Industry
How to cite: pCDNA3 Flag MKK7B2Jnk1a1 was a gift from Roger Davis (Addgene plasmid # 19726 ; http://n2t.net/addgene:19726 ; RRID:Addgene_19726)
