[The description below was written by a language model from this plasmid's Addgene catalogue record and pLannotate feature annotations shown in this document.]
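Description:
pCDNA3 Flag MKK7B2Jnk1a1 is a mammalian expression plasmid built on the Invitrogen pcDNA3 backbone, about 8 kb in the sequenced record. It is maintained in E. coli as a high-copy plasmid through a ColE1/pUC-type origin with ampicillin selection (AmpR under its own bla promoter). An f1 origin is also present. For mammalian cells the backbone carries a neomycin phosphotransferase gene driven by the SV40 enhancer/early promoter and terminated by an SV40 polyadenylation signal, which permits G418 selection of stable transfectants.

The payload, an insert of roughly 2.5 kb cloned at HindIII sites, is a single fusion reading frame placed downstream of the human CMV immediate-early enhancer and promoter and upstream of the bovine growth hormone poly(A) signal. It starts with an N-terminal Flag epitope. The annotation software labels this as a fragment of 3xFLAG, but its short length is consistent with the single tag listed in the catalogue. The MAP kinase kinase MKK7 (Map2k7, β2 isoform by the construct name) follows, then a short unannotated linker region, then JNK1α1 (MAPK8). The catalogue lists mouse and human as source species, and the Entrez entries imply mouse MKK7 and human JNK1. The automated annotation matched rat and mouse orthologues instead, which probably reflects high sequence conservation. T7 and SP6 promoters flank the insert and serve as sequencing primer sites.

MKK7 directly phosphorylates and activates JNK, so tethering the upstream kinase to its substrate is expected to give a constitutively active JNK independent of upstream stress stimuli. The associated publication concerns JNK-dependent apoptotic signalling and its requirement for Bax-family proteins, consistent with use in transfection experiments, with the Flag tag allowing detection or immunoprecipitation.
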