Features (pLannotate 1.2.2; 23 found; start..end, strand, type, name):
    128..507     +  enhancer       CMV enhancer: human cytomegalovirus immediate early enhancer
    508..711     +  promoter       CMV promoter: human cytomegalovirus (CMV) immediate early promoter
    707..740     +  LTR            5' LTR (truncated) (fragment): truncated 5' long terminal repeat (LTR) from HIV-1
    756..774     +  promoter       T7 promoter: promoter for bacteriophage T7 RNA polymerase
    801..824     +  CDS            3xFLAG (fragment): three tandem FLAG® epitope tags
    826..2079    +  CDS            Map2k7: MP2K7_RAT - Experimental evidence at protein level: Swiss-Prot protein existence level 1. Dual specificity protein kinase which acts as an essential component of the MAP kinase signal transduction pathway. Essential component of the stress-activated protein kinase/c-Jun N-terminal kinase (SAP/JNK) signaling pathway. With MAP2K4/MKK4, is the one of the only known kinase to directly activate the stress-activated protein kinase/c-Jun N-terminal kinases MAPK8/JNK1, MAPK9/JNK2 and MAPK10/JNK3. MAP2K4/MKK4 and MAP2K7/MKK7 both activate the JNKs by phosphorylation, but they differ in their preference
   2194..3345    +  CDS            Mapk8: MK08_MOUSE - Also known as Jnk1, Prkm8. Experimental evidence at protein level: Swiss-Prot protein existence level 1. Serine/threonine-protein kinase involved in various processes such as cell proliferation, differentiation, migration, transformation and programmed cell death. Extracellular stimuli such as proinflammatory cytokines or physical stress stimulate the stress- activated protein kinase/c-Jun N-terminal kinase (SAP/JNK) signaling pathway. In this cascade, two dual specificity kinases MAP2K4/MKK4 and MAP2K7/MKK7 phosphorylate and activate MAPK8/JNK1. In turn, MAPK8/JNK1 phosphorylates
   3498..3516    -  promoter       SP6 promoter: promoter for bacteriophage SP6 RNA polymerase
   3542..3766    +  polyA_signal   bGH poly(A) signal: bovine growth hormone polyadenylation signal
   3770..3791    +  promoter       SV40 promoter (fragment): SV40 enhancer and early promoter
   3812..4240    +  rep_origin     f1 ori (sequence partly withheld): f1 bacteriophage origin of replication; arrow indicates direction of (+) strand synthesis
   4254..4583    +  promoter       SV40 promoter: SV40 enhancer and early promoter
   4650..5441    +  CDS            neo: KKA2_KLEPN - Also known as kan, nptII. Experimental evidence at protein level: Swiss-Prot protein existence level 1. Resistance to kanamycin, neomycin, paromomycin, ribostamycin, butirosin and gentamicin B. From Klebsiella pneumoniae.
   5465..5623    +  CDS            ble (fragment): BLE_KLEPN - Experimental evidence at protein level: Swiss-Prot protein existence level 1. Binding protein with a strong affinity to the bleomycin family of antibiotics. Binds to CL990; an antimitotic-antibiotic compound. From Klebsiella pneumoniae.
   5618..5739    +  polyA_signal   SV40 poly(A) signal: SV40 polyadenylation signal
   5812..5828    -  protein_bind   lac operator: The lac repressor binds to the lac operator to inhibit transcription in E. coli. This inhibition can be relieved by adding lactose or isopropyl-β-D-thiogalactopyranoside (IPTG). lac repressor encoded by lacI
   5836..5866    -  promoter       lac promoter: promoter for the E. coli lac operon
   5881..5902    -  protein_bind   CAP binding site: CAP binding activates transcription in the presence of cAMP. E. coli catabolite activator protein
   5915..6007    -  CDS            lacI (fragment): lac repressor; lacI; The lac repressor binds to the lac operator to inhibit transcription in E. coli. This inhibition can be relieved by adding lactose or isopropyl-β-D-thiogalactopyranoside (IPTG).
   6190..6778    -  rep_origin     ori: high-copy-number ColE1/pMB1/pBR322/pUC origin of replication
   6949..7809    -  CDS            AmpR: β-lactamase; bla; confers resistance to ampicillin, carbenicillin, and related antibiotics
   7810..7914    -  promoter       AmpR promoter: bla
   7973..8025    -  misc_feature   bom (fragment): basis of mobility region from pBR322
>Addgene plasmid #19726 | pCDNA3 Flag MKK7B2Jnk1a1 | addgene full sequence | sequence record 174147 | Addgene NGS Result
GCTGAGTAGTGCGCGAGCAAAATTTAAGCTACAACAAGGCAAGGCTTGACCGACAATTGCATGAAGAATC
TGCTTAGGGTTAGGCGTTTTGCGCTGCTTCGCGATGTACGGGCCAGATATACGCGTTGACATTGATTATT
GACTAGTTATTAATAGTAATCAATTACGGGGTCATTAGTTCATAGCCCATATATGGAGTTCCGCGTTACA
TAACTTACGGTAAATGGCCCGCCTGGCTGACCGCCCAACGACCCCCGCCCATTGACGTCAATAATGACGT
ATGTTCCCATAGTAACGCCAATAGGGACTTTCCATTGACGTCAATGGGTGGAGTATTTACGGTAAACTGC
CCACTTGGCAGTACATCAAGTGTATCATATGCCAAGTACGCCCCCTATTGACGTCAATGACGGTAAATGG
CCCGCCTGGCATTATGCCCAGTACATGACCTTATGGGACTTTCCTACTTGGCAGTACATCTACGTATTAG
TCATCGCTATTACCATGGTGATGCGGTTTTGGCAGTACATCAATGGGCGTGGATAGCGGTTTGACTCACG
GGGATTTCCAAGTCTCCACCCCATTGACGTCAATGGGAGTTTGTTTTGGCACCAAAATCAACGGGACTTT
CCAAAATGTCGTAACAACTCCGCCCCATTGACGCAAATGGGCGGTAGGCGTGTACGGTGGGAGGTCTATA
TAAGCAGAGCTCTCTGGCTAACTAGAGAACCCACTGCTTACTGGCTTATCGAAATTAATACGACTCACTA
TAGGGAGACCCAAGCTTCGGCAGCCAACATGGACTATAAGGACGATGATGACAAAATGGCGGCGTCCTCC
CTGGAGCAGAAGCTGTCCCGCCTGGAAGCCAAGCTGAAGCAGGAGAACCGTGAGGCCCGCAGGAGGATCG
ACCTCAACTTGGATATCAGCCCACAGCGGCCCAGGCCCACCCTGCAACTCCCACTGGCCAACGATGGGGG
CAGCCGCTCACCATCCTCAGAGAGCTCCCCACAGCACCCTACACCCCCCACCCGGCCCCGCCACATGCTG
GGGCTCCCATCAACCTTGTTCACACCGCGCAGTATGGAGAGCATCGAGATTGACCAGAAGCTGCAGGAGA
TCATGAAGCAGACAGGGTACCTGACTATCGGGGGCCAGCGTTATCAGGCAGAAATCAATGACTTGGAGAA
CTTGGGTGAGATGGGCAGTGGTACCTGTGGTCAGGTGTGGAAGATGCGGTTCCGGAAGACAGGCCACATC
ATTGCTGTTAAGCAAATGCGGCGCTCTGGGAACAAGGAAGAGAATAAGCGCATTTTGATGGACCTGGATG
TAGTACTCAAGAGCCATGACTGCCCTTACATCGTTCAGTGCTTTGGCACCTTCATCACCAACACAGACGT
CTTTATTGCCATGGAGCTCATGGGCACATGTGCAGAGAAGCTGAAGAAACGAATGCAGGGCCCCATTCCA
GAGCGAATCCTGGGCAAGATGACTGTGGCGATTGTGAAAGCACTGTACTATCTGAAGGAGAAGCATGGCG
TCATCCATCGCGATGTCAAACCCTCCAACATCCTGCTAGATGAGCGGGGCCAGATCAAGCTCTGTGACTT
TGGCATCAGTGGCCGCCTTGTTGACTCCAAAGCCAAAACACGGAGTGCTGGCTGTGCTGCCTATATGGCT
CCCGAGCGCATCGACCCTCCAGATCCCACCAAGCCTGACTATGACATCCGAGCTGATGTGTGGAGCCTGG
GCATCTCACTGGTGGAGCTGGCAACAGGACAGTTCCCCTATAAGAACTGCAAGACGGACTTTGAGGTCCT
CACCAAAGTCCTACAGGAAGAGCCCCCACTCCTGCCTGGTCACATGGGCTTCTCAGGGGACTTCCAGTCA
TTTGTCAAAGACTGCCTTACTAAAGATCACAGGAAGAGACCAAAGTATAATAAGCTACTTGAACACAGCT
TCATCAAGCACTATGAGATACTCGAGGTGGATGTCGCGTCCTGGTTTAAGGATGTCATGGCGAAGACCGA
GTCCCCAAGGACTAGTGGAGTCCTGAGTCAGCACCATCTGCCCTTCTTCAGTGGGAGTCTGGAGGAGTCT
CCCACTTCCCCACCTTCTCCCAAGTCCTTCCCTCTGTCACCAGCCATCCCTCACGAAATTCTGAGCCGTC
GTCCGAGTTACCGTAAAGGATCCATGAGCAGAAGCAAGCGTGACAACAATTTTTATAGTGTAGAGATTGG
AGATTCTACATTCACAGTCCTGAAACGATATCAGAATTTAAAACCTATAGGCTCAGGAGCTCAAGGAATA
GTATGCGCAGCTTATGATGCCATTCTTGAAAGAAATGTTGCAATCAAGAAGCTAAGCCGACCATTTCAGA
ATCAGACTCATGCCAAGCGGGCCTACAGAGAGCTAGTTCTTATGAAATGTGTTAATCACAAAAATATAAT
TGGCCTTTTGAATGTTTTCACACCACAGAAATCCCTAGAAGAATTTCAAGATGTTTACATAGTCATGGAG
CTCATGGATGCAAATCTTTGCCAAGTGATTCAGATGGAGCTAGATCATGAAAGAATGTCCTACCTTCTCT
ATCAGATGCTGTGTGGAATCAAGCACCTTCATTCTGCTGGAATTATTCATCGGGACTTAAAGCCCAGTAA
TATAGTAGTAAAATCTGATTGCACTTTGAAGATTCTTGACTTCGGTCTGGCCAGGACTGCAGGAACGAGT
TTTATGATGACGCCTTATGTAGTGACTCGCTACTACAGAGCACCCGAGGTCATCCTTGGCATGGGCTACA
AGGAAAACGTGGATTTATGGTCTGTGGGGTGCATTATGGGAGAAATGGTTTGCCACAAAATCCTCTTTCC
AGGAAGGGACTATATTGATCAGTGGAATAAAGTTATTGAACAGCTTGGAACACCATGTCCTGAATTCATG
AAGAAACTGCAACCAACAGTAAGGACTTACGTTGAAAACAGACCTAAATATGCTGGATATAGCTTTGAGA
AACTCTTCCCTGATGTCCTTTTCCCAGCTGACTCAGAACACAACAAACTTAAAGCCAGTCAGGCAAGGGA
TTTGTTATCCAAAATGCTGGTAATAGATGCATCTAAAAGGATCTCTGTAGATGAAGCTCTCCAACACCCG
TACATCAATGTCTGGTATGATCCTTCTGAAGCAGAAGCTCCACCACCAAAGATCCCTGACAAGCAGTTAG
ATGAAAGGGAACACACAATAGAAGAGTGGAAAGAATTGATATATAAGGAAGTTATGGACTTGGAGGAGAG
AACCAAGAATGGAGTTATACGGGGGCAGCCCTCTCCTTTAGCACAGGTGCAGCAGTGACTCGAGCTCAAG
CTTCAGGCCACCAGTGTTGCCCTCTTCCCTTTTTAAAACAAAATACCCTTGTTTGTAAATCCTTAGACGC
TTGAGAATAAAACCCTTCCCTTTTCTTCCGAAAAAAAAAAAAAAAAAACTCGAGGGGGGGGCCCTATTCT
ATAGTGTCACCTAAATGCTAGAGCTCGCTGATCAGCCTCGACTGTGCCTTCTAGTTGCCAGCCATCTGTT
GTTTGCCCCTCCCCCGTGCCTTCCTTGACCCTGGAAGGTGCCACTCCCACTGTCCTTTCCTAATAAAATG
AGGAAATTGCATCGCATTGTCTGAGTAGGTGTCATTCTATTCTGGGGGGTGGGGTGGGGCAGGACAGCAA
GGGGGAGGATTGGGAAGACAATAGCAGGCATGCTGGGGATGCGGTGGGCTCTATGGCTTCTGAGGCGGAA
AGAACCAGCTGGGGCTCTAGGGGGTATCCCC
[124 nt withheld, positions 3812-3935]
C
[91 nt withheld, positions 3937-4027]
A
[49 nt withheld, positions 4029-4077]
CCTTTGACGTTGGAGTCCACGTTCTTT
[37 nt withheld, positions 4105-4141]
ACCCTATCTCGGTCTATTCTTTTGATTTATAAGGGATTTTGCCGATTTCGGCCTATTGGTTAAAAAATGA
GCTGATTTAACAAAAATTTAACGCGAATTAATTCTGTGGAATGTGTGTCAGTTAGGGTGTGGAAAGTCCC
CAGGCTCCCCAGCAGGCAGAAGTATGCAAAGCATGCATCTCAATTAGTCAGCAACCAGGTGTGGAAAGTC
CCCAGGCTCCCCAGCAGGCAGAAGTATGCAAAGCATGCATCTCAATTAGTCAGCAACCATAGTCCCGCCC
CTAACTCCGCCCATCCCGCCCCTAACTCCGCCCAGTTCCGCCCATTCTCCGCCCCATGGCTGACTAATTT
TTTTTATTTATGCAGAGGCCGAGGCCGCCTCTGCCTCTGAGCTATTCCAGAAGTAGTGAGGAGGCTTTTT
TGGAGGCCTAGGCTTTTGCAAAAAGCTCCCGGGAGCTTGTATATCCATTTTCGGATCTGATCAAGAGACA
GGATGAGGATCGTTTCGCATGATTGAACAAGATGGATTGCACGCAGGTTCTCCGGCCGCTTGGGTGGAGA
GGCTATTCGGCTATGACTGGGCACAACAGACAATCGGCTGCTCTGATGCCGCCGTGTTCCGGCTGTCAGC
GCAGGGGCGCCCGGTTCTTTTTGTCAAGACCGACCTGTCCGGTGCCCTGAATGAACTGCAGGACGAGGCA
GCGCGGCTATCGTGGCTGGCCACGACGGGCGTTCCTTGCGCAGCTGTGCTCGACGTTGTCACTGAAGCGG
GAAGGGACTGGCTGCTATTGGGCGAAGTGCCGGGGCAGGATCTCCTGTCATCTCACCTTGCTCCTGCCGA
GAAAGTATCCATCATGGCTGATGCAATGCGGCGGCTGCATACGCTTGATCCGGCTACCTGCCCATTCGAC
CACCAAGCGAAACATCGCATCGAGCGAGCACGTACTCGGATGGAAGCCGGTCTTGTCGATCAGGATGATC
TGGACGAAGAGCATCAGGGGCTCGCGCCAGCCGAACTGTTCGCCAGGCTCAAGGCGCGCATGCCCGACGG
CGAGGATCTCGTCGTGACCCATGGCGATGCCTGCTTGCCGAATATCATGGTGGAAAATGGCCGCTTTTCT
GGATTCATCGACTGTGGCCGGCTGGGTGTGGCGGACCGCTATCAGGACATAGCGTTGGCTACCCGTGATA
TTGCTGAAGAGCTTGGCGGCGAATGGGCTGACCGCTTCCTCGTGCTTTACGGTATCGCCGCTCCCGATTC
GCAGCGCATCGCCTTCTATCGCCTTCTTGACGAGTTCTTCTGAGCGGGACTCTGGGGTTCGAAATGACCG
ACCAAGCGACGCCCAACCTGCCATCACGAGATTTCGATTCCACCGCCGCCTTCTATGAAAGGTTGGGCTT
CGGAATCGTTTTCCGGGACGCCGGCTGGATGATCCTCCAGCGCGGGGATCTCATGCTGGAGTTCTTCGCC
CACCCCAACTTGTTTATTGCAGCTTATAATGGTTACAAATAAAGCAATAGCATCACAAATTTCACAAATA
AAGCATTTTTTTCACTGCATTCTAGTTGTGGTTTGTCCAAACTCATCAATGTATCTTATCATGTCTGTAT
ACCGTCGACCTCTAGCTAGAGCTTGGCGTAATCATGGTCATAGCTGTTTCCTGTGTGAAATTGTTATCCG
CTCACAATTCCACACAACATACGAGCCGGAAGCATAAAGTGTAAAGCCTGGGGTGCCTAATGAGTGAGCT
AACTCACATTAATTGCGTTGCGCTCACTGCCCGCTTTCCAGTCGGGAAACCTGTCGTGCCAGCTGCATTA
ATGAATCGGCCAACGCGCGGGGAGAGGCGGTTTGCGTATTGGGCGCTCTTCCGCTTCCTCGCTCACTGAC
TCGCTGCGCTCGGTCGTTCGGCTGCGGCGAGCGGTATCAGCTCACTCAAAGGCGGTAATACGGTTATCCA
CAGAATCAGGGGATAACGCAGGAAAGAACATGTGAGCAAAAGGCCAGCAAAAGGCCAGGAACCGTAAAAA
GGCCGCGTTGCTGGCGTTTTTCCATAGGCTCCGCCCCCCTGACGAGCATCACAAAAATCGACGCTCAAGT
CAGAGGTGGCGAAACCCGACAGGACTATAAAGATACCAGGCGTTTCCCCCTGGAAGCTCCCTCGTGCGCT
CTCCTGTTCCGACCCTGCCGCTTACCGGATACCTGTCCGCCTTTCTCCCTTCGGGAAGCGTGGCGCTTTC
TCATAGCTCACGCTGTAGGTATCTCAGTTCGGTGTAGGTCGTTCGCTCCAAGCTGGGCTGTGTGCACGAA
CCCCCCGTTCAGCCCGACCGCTGCGCCTTATCCGGTAACTATCGTCTTGAGTCCAACCCGGTAAGACACG
ACTTATCGCCACTGGCAGCAGCCACTGGTAACAGGATTAGCAGAGCGAGGTATGTAGGCGGTGCTACAGA
GTTCTTGAAGTGGTGGCCTAACTACGGCTACACTAGAAGAACAGTATTTGGTATCTGCGCTCTGCTGAAG
CCAGTTACCTTCGGAAAAAGAGTTGGTAGCTCTTGATCCGGCAAACAAACCACCGCTGGTAGCGGTGGTT
TTTTTGTTTGCAAGCAGCAGATTACGCGCAGAAAAAAAGGATCTCAAGAAGATCCTTTGATCTTTTCTAC
GGGGTCTGACGCTCAGTGGAACGAAAACTCACGTTAAGGGATTTTGGTCATGAGATTATCAAAAAGGATC
TTCACCTAGATCCTTTTAAATTAAAAATGAAGTTTTAAATCAATCTAAAGTATATATGAGTAAACTTGGT
CTGACAGTTACCAATGCTTAATCAGTGAGGCACCTATCTCAGCGATCTGTCTATTTCGTTCATCCATAGT
TGCCTGACTCCCCGTCGTGTAGATAACTACGATACGGGAGGGCTTACCATCTGGCCCCAGTGCTGCAATG
ATACCGCGAGACCCACGCTCACCGGCTCCAGATTTATCAGCAATAAACCAGCCAGCCGGAAGGGCCGAGC
GCAGAAGTGGTCCTGCAACTTTATCCGCCTCCATCCAGTCTATTAATTGTTGCCGGGAAGCTAGAGTAAG
TAGTTCGCCAGTTAATAGTTTGCGCAACGTTGTTGCCATTGCTACAGGCATCGTGGTGTCACGCTCGTCG
TTTGGTATGGCTTCATTCAGCTCCGGTTCCCAACGATCAAGGCGAGTTACATGATCCCCCATGTTGTGCA
AAAAAGCGGTTAGCTCCTTCGGTCCTCCGATCGTTGTCAGAAGTAAGTTGGCCGCAGTGTTATCACTCAT
GGTTATGGCAGCACTGCATAATTCTCTTACTGTCATGCCATCCGTAAGATGCTTTTCTGTGACTGGTGAG
TACTCAACCAAGTCATTCTGAGAATAGTGTATGCGGCGACCGAGTTGCTCTTGCCCGGCGTCAATACGGG
ATAATACCGCGCCACATAGCAGAACTTTAAAAGTGCTCATCATTGGAAAACGTTCTTCGGGGCGAAAACT
CTCAAGGATCTTACCGCTGTTGAGATCCAGTTCGATGTAACCCACTCGTGCACCCAACTGATCTTCAGCA
TCTTTTACTTTCACCAGCGTTTCTGGGTGAGCAAAAACAGGAAGGCAAAATGCCGCAAAAAAGGGAATAA
GGGCGACACGGAAATGTTGAATACTCATACTCTTCCTTTTTCAATATTATTGAAGCATTTATCAGGGTTA
TTGTCTCATGAGCGGATACATATTTGAATGTATTTAGAAAAATAAACAAATAGGGGTTCCGCGCACATTT
CCCCGAAAAGTGCCACCTGACGTCGACGGATCGGGAGATCTCCCGATCCCCTATGGTGCACTCTCAGTAC
AATCTGCTCTGATGCCGCATAGTTAAGCCAGTATCTGCTCCCTGCTTGTGTGTTGGAGGTC
