>Addgene plasmid #19726 | pCDNA3 Flag MKK7B2Jnk1a1 | depositor partial sequence | sequence record 9340 | Author sequence
AAGCTTCGGCAGCCAACATGGACTATAAGGACGATGATGACAAAATGGCGGCGTCCTCCCTGGAGCAGAA
GCTGTCCCGCCTGGAAGCCAAGCTGAAGCAGGAGAACCGTGAGGCCCGCAGGAGGATCGACCTCAACTTG
GATATCAGCCCACAGCGGCCCAGGCCCACCCTGCAACTCCCACTGGCCAACGATGGGGGCAGCCGCTCAC
CATCCTCAGAGAGCTCCCCACAGCACCCTACACCCCCCACCCGGCCCCGCCACATGCTGGGGCTCCCATC
AACCTTGTTCACACCGCGCAGTATGGAGAGCATCGAGATTGACCAGAAGCTGCAGGAGATCATGAAGCAG
ACAGGGTACCTGACTATCGGGGGCCAGCGTTATCAGGCAGAAATCAATGACTTGGAGAACTTGGGTGAGA
TGGGCAGTGGTACCTGTGGTCAGGTGTGGAAGATGCGGTTCCGGAAGACAGGCCACATCATTGCTGTTAA
GCAAATGCGGCGCTCTGGGAACAAGGAAGAGAATAAGCGCATTTTGATGGACCTGGATGTAGTACTCAAG
AGCCATGACTGCCCTTACATCGTTCAGTGCTTTGGCACCTTCATCACCAACACAGACGTCTTTATTGCCA
TGGAGCTCATGGGCACATGTGCAGAGAAGCTGAAGAAACGAATGCAGGGCCCCATTCCAGAGCGAATCCT
GGGCAAGATGACTGTGGCGATTGTGAAAGCACTGTACTATCTGAAGGAGAAGCATGGCGTCATCCATCGC
GATGTCAAACCCTCCAACATCCTGCTAGATGAGCGGGGCCAGATCAAGCTCTGTGACTTTGGCATCAGTG
GCCGCCTTGTTGACTCCAAAGCCAAAACACGGAGTGCTGGCTGTGCTGCCTATATGGCTCCCGAGCGCAT
CGACCCTCCAGATCCCACCAAGCCTGACTATGACATCCGAGCTGATGTGTGGAGCCTGGGCATCTCACTG
GTGGAGCTGGCAACAGGACAGTTCCCCTATAAGAACTGCAAGACGGACTTTGAGGTCCTCACCAAAGTCC
TACAGGAAGAGCCCCCACTCCTGCCTGGTCACATGGGCTTCTCAGGGGACTTCCAGTCATTTGTCAAAGA
CTGCCTTACTAAAGATCACAGGAAGAGACCAAAGTATAATAAGCTACTTGAACACAGCTTCATCAAGCAC
TATGAGATACTCGAGGTGGATGTCGCGTCCTGGTTTAAGGATGTCATGGCGAAGACCGAGTCCCCAAGGA
CTAGTGGAGTCCTGAGTCAGCACCATCTGCCCTTCTTCAGTGGGAGTCTGGAGGAGTCTCCCACTTCCCC
ACCTTCTCCCAAGTCCTTCCCTCTGTCACCAGCCATCCCTCACGAAATTCTGAGCCGTCGTCCGAGTTAC
CGTAAAGGATCCATGAGCAGAAGCAAGCGTGACAACAATTTTTATAGTGTAGAGATTGGAGATTCTACAT
TCACAGTCCTGAAACGATATCAGAATTTAAAACCTATAGGCTCAGGAGCTCAAGGAATAGTATGCGCAGC
TTATGATGCCATTCTTGAAAGAAATGTTGCAATCAAGAAGCTAAGCCGACCATTTCAGAATCAGACTCAT
GCCAAGCGGGCCTACAGAGAGCTAGTTCTTATGAAATGTGTTAATCACAAAAATATAATTGGCCTTTTGA
ATGTTTTCACACCACAGAAATCCCTAGAAGAATTTCAAGATGTTTACATAGTCATGGAGCTCATGGATGC
AAATCTTTGCCAAGTGATTCAGATGGAGCTAGATCATGAAAGAATGTCCTACCTTCTCTATCAGATGCTG
TGTGGAATCAAGCACCTTCATTCTGCTGGAATTATTCATCGGGACTTAAAGCCCAGTAATATAGTAGTAA
AATCTGATTGCACTTTGAAGATTCTTGACTTCGGTCTGGCCAGGACTGCAGGAACGAGTTTTATGATGAC
GCCTTATGTAGTGACTCGCTACTACAGAGCACCCGAGGTCATCCTTGGCATGGGCTACAAGGAAAACGTG
GATTTATGGTCTGTGGGGTGCATTATGGGAGAAATGGTTTGCCACAAAATCCTCTTTCCAGGAAGGGACT
ATATTGATCAGTGGAATAAAGTTATTGAACAGCTTGGAACACCATGTCCTGAATTCATGAAGAAACTGCA
ACCAACAGTAAGGACTTACGTTGAAAACAGACCTAAATATGCTGGATATAGCTTTGAGAAACTCTTCCCT
GATGTCCTTTTCCCAGCTGACTCAGAACACAACAAACTTAAAGCCAGTCAGGCAAGGGATTTGTTATCCA
AAATGCTGGTAATAGATGCATCTAAAAGGATCTCTGTAGATGAAGCTCTCCAACACCCGTACATCAATGT
CTGGTATGATCCTTCTGAAGCAGAAGCTCCACCACCAAAGATCCCTGACAAGCAGTTAGATGAAAGGGAA
CACACAATAGAAGAGTGGAAAGAATTGATATATAAGGAAGTTATGGACTTGGAGGAGAGAACCAAGAATG
GAGTTATACGGGGGCAGCCCTCTCCTTTAGCACAGGTGCAGCAGTGACTCGAGCTCAAGCTT
