>Addgene plasmid #19726 | pCDNA3 Flag MKK7B2Jnk1a1 | addgene partial sequence | sequence record 107539 | CMV-F 5'-CGCAAATGGGCGGTAGGCGTG-3'
ACTAGAGAACCCACTGCTTACTGGCTTATCGAAATTAATACGACTCACTATAGGGAGACCCAAGCTTCGG
CAGCCAACATGGACTATAAGGACGATGATGACAAAATGGCGGCGTCCTCCCTGGAGCAGAAGCTGTCCCG
CCTGGAAGCCAAGCTGAAGCAGGAGAACCGTGAGGCCCGCAGGAGGATCGACCTCAACTTGGATATCAGC
CCACAGCGGCCCAGGCCCACCCTGCAACTCCCACTGGCCAACGATGGGGGCAGCCGCTCACCATCCTCAG
AGAGCTCCCCACAGCACCCTACACCCCCCACCCGGCCCCGCCACATGCTGGGGCTCCCATCAACCTTGTT
CACACCGCGCAGTATGGAGAGCATCGAGATTGACCAGAAGCTGCAGGAGATCATGAAGCAGACAGGGTAC
CTGACTATCGGGGGCCAGCGTTATCAGGCAGAAATCAATGACTTGGAGAACTTGGGTGAGATGGGCAGTG
GTACCTGTGGTCAGGTGTGGAAGATGCGGTTCCGGAAGACAGGCCACATCATTGCTGTTAAGCAAATGCG
GCGCTCTGGGAACAAGGAAGAGAATAAGCGCATTTTGATGGACCTGGATGTAGTACTCAAGAGCCATGAC
TGCCCTTACATCGTTCAGTGCTTTGGCACCTTCATCACCAACACAGACGTCTTTATTGCCATGGAGCTCA
TGGGCACATGTGCAGAGAAGCTGAAGAAACGAATGCAGGGCCCCATTCCAGAGCGAATCCTGGGCAAGAT
GACTGTGGCGATTGTGAAAGCACTGTACTATCTGAAGGAGAAGCATGGCGTCATCCATCGCGATGTCAAA
CCCTCCAACATCCTGCTAGATGAGCGG
