>Addgene plasmid #19726 | pCDNA3 Flag MKK7B2Jnk1a1 | addgene partial sequence | sequence record 107552 | BGH-rev 5'-TAGAAGGCACAGTCGAGG-3'
TAGGGCCCCCCCCTCGAGTTTTTTTTTTTTTTTTTTCGGAAGAAAAGGGAAGGGTTTTATTCTCAAGCGT
CTAAGGATTTACAAACAAGGGTATTTTGTTTTAAAAAGGGAAGAGGGCAACACTGGTGGCCTGAAGCTTG
AGCTCGAGTCACTGCTGCACCTGTGCTAAAGGAGAGGGCTGCCCCCGTATAACTCCATTCTTGGTTCTCT
CCTCCAAGTCCATAACTTCCTTATATATCAATTCTTTCCACTCTTCTATTGTGTGTTCCCTTTCATCTAA
CTGCTTGTCAGGGATCTTTGGTGGTGGAGCTTCTGCTTCAGAAGGATCATACCAGACATTGATGTACGGG
TGTTGGAGAGCTTCATCTACAGAGATCCTTTTAGATGCATCTATTACCAGCATTTTGGATAACAAATCCC
TTGCCTGACTGGCTTTAAGTTTGTTGTGTTCTGAGTCAGCTGGGAAAAGGACATCAGGGAAGAGTTTCTC
AAAGCTATATCCAGCATATTTAGGTCTGTTTTCAACGTAAGTCCTTACTGTTGGTTGCAGTTTCTTCATG
AATTCAGGACATGGTGTTCCAAGCTGTTCAATAACTTTATTCCACTGATCAATATAGTCCCTTCCTGGAA
AGAGGATTTTGTGGCAAACCATTTCTCCCATAATGCACCCCACAGACCATAAATCCACGTTTTCCTTGTA
GCCCATGCCAAGGATGACCTCGGGTGCTCTGTAGTAGCGAGTCACTACATAAGGCGTCATCATAAAACTC
GTTCCTGCAGTCCTGGCCAGACCGAAGTCAAGAATCTTCAAAGTGCAATCAGATTTTACTACTATATTAC
TGG
